LOCUS       Exported 8323 bp ds-DNA circular SYN 13-MAY-2021
DEFINITION  3rd generation lentiviral gRNA plasmid targeting human STK3.
ACCESSION   .
VERSION     .
KEYWORDS    STK3 gRNA (BRDN0001147084)
SOURCE      synthetic DNA construct
  ORGANISM  synthetic DNA construct
REFERENCE   1 (bases 1 to 8323)
  AUTHORS   Doench JG, Fusi N, Sullender M, Hegde M, Vaimberg EW, Donovan KF,
            Smith I, Tothova Z, Wilen C, Orchard R, Virgin HW, Listgarten J,
            Root DE
  TITLE     Optimized sgRNA design to maximize activity and minimize off-target
            effects of CRISPR-Cas9.
  JOURNAL   Nat Biotechnol. 2016 Jan 18. doi: 10.1038/nbt.3437.
  PUBMED    26780180
REFERENCE   2 (bases 1 to 8323)
  AUTHORS   .
  TITLE     Direct Submission
  JOURNAL   Exported May 13, 2021 from SnapGene Server 1.1.58
            http://www.snapgene.com
FEATURES             Location/Qualifiers
     source          1..8323
                     /organism="synthetic DNA construct"
                     /mol_type="other DNA"
     promoter        87..1265
                     /label=EF-1-alpha promoter
                     /note="strong constitutive promoter for human elongation
                     factor EF-1-alpha"
     intron          318..1256
                     /label=EF-1-alpha intron A
                     /note="intron upstream of the start codon of human
                     EF-1-alpha"
     primer_bind     1213..1233
                     /label=EF1a-F
                     /note="Human elongation factor-1a promoter, forward primer"
     CDS             1278..1877
                     /codon_start=1
                     /gene="pac from Streptomyces alboniger"
                     /product="puromycin N-acetyltransferase"
                     /label=PuroR
                     /note="confers resistance to puromycin"
                     /translation="MTEYKPTVRLATRDDVPRAVRTLAAAFADYPATRHTVDPDRHIER
                     VTELQELFLTRVGLDIGKVWVADDGAAVAVWTTPESVEAGAVFAEIGPRMAELSGSRLA
                     AQQQMEGLLAPHRPKEPAWFLATVGVSPDHQGKGLGSAVVLPGVEAAERAGVPAFLETS
                     APRNLPFYERLGFTVTADVEVPEGPRTWCMTRKPGA"
     primer_bind     complement(1278..1297)
                     /label=Puro-R
                     /note="Puromycin resistance gene, reverse primer. Also
                     called puro-variant-R"
     primer_bind     1774..1794
                     /label=Puro-F
                     /note="Puromycin resistance gene, forward primer"
     misc_feature    1893..2481
                     /label=WPRE
                     /note="woodchuck hepatitis virus posttranscriptional
                     regulatory element"
     primer_bind     complement(1946..1966)
                     /label=WPRE-R
                     /note="WPRE, reverse primer"
     CDS             complement(2364..2375)
                     /codon_start=1
                     /product="Factor Xa recognition and cleavage site"
                     /label=Factor Xa site
                     /translation="IEGR"
     LTR             2553..2786
                     /label=3' LTR (Delta-U3)
                     /note="self-inactivating 3' long terminal repeat (LTR) from
                     HIV-1"
     polyA_signal    2864..2985
                     /label=SV40 poly(A) signal
                     /note="SV40 polyadenylation signal"
     primer_bind     complement(2901..2920)
                     /label=SV40pA-R
                     /note="SV40 polyA, reverse primer"
     primer_bind     2955..2974
                     /label=EBV-rev
                     /note="SV40 polyA terminator, reverse primer"
     rep_origin      3025..3160
                     /label=SV40 ori
                     /note="SV40 origin of replication"
     primer_bind     3087..3106
                     /label=SV40pro-F
                     /note="SV40 promoter/origin, forward primer"
     primer_bind     complement(3180..3199)
                     /label=T7
                     /note="T7 promoter, forward primer"
     promoter        complement(3181..3199)
                     /label=T7 promoter
                     /note="promoter for bacteriophage T7 RNA polymerase"
     primer_bind     complement(3209..3226)
                     /label=M13 Forward
                     /note="In lacZ gene. Also called M13-F20 or M13 (-21)
                     Forward"
     primer_bind     complement(3209..3225)
                     /label=M13 fwd
                     /note="common sequencing primer, one of multiple similar
                     variants"
     primer_bind     complement(3218..3240)
                     /label=M13/pUC Forward
                     /note="In lacZ gene"
     rep_origin      3367..3822
                     /direction=RIGHT
                     /label=f1 ori
                     /note="f1 bacteriophage origin of replication; arrow
                     indicates direction of (+) strand synthesis"
     primer_bind     complement(3454..3473)
                     /label=F1ori-R
                     /note="F1 origin, reverse primer"
     primer_bind     3664..3685
                     /label=F1ori-F
                     /note="F1 origin, forward primer"
     promoter        3848..3952
                     /gene="bla"
                     /label=AmpR promoter
     CDS             3953..4813
                     /codon_start=1
                     /gene="bla"
                     /product="beta-lactamase"
                     /label=AmpR
                     /note="confers resistance to ampicillin, carbenicillin, and
                     related antibiotics"
                     /translation="MSIQHFRVALIPFFAAFCLPVFAHPETLVKVKDAEDQLGARVGYI
                     ELDLNSGKILESFRPEERFPMMSTFKVLLCGAVLSRIDAGQEQLGRRIHYSQNDLVEYS
                     PVTEKHLTDGMTVRELCSAAITMSDNTAANLLLTTIGGPKELTAFLHNMGDHVTRLDRW
                     EPELNEAIPNDERDTTMPVAMATTLRKLLTGELLTLASRQQLIDWMEADKVAGPLLRSA
                     LPAGWFIADKSGAGERGSRGIIAALGPDGKPSRIVVIYTTGSQATMDERNRQIAEIGAS
                     LIKHW"
     primer_bind     complement(4171..4190)
                     /label=Amp-R
                     /note="Ampicillin resistance gene, reverse primer"
     rep_origin      4984..5572
                     /direction=RIGHT
                     /label=ori
                     /note="high-copy-number ColE1/pMB1/pBR322/pUC origin of
                     replication"
     primer_bind     5473..5492
                     /label=pBR322ori-F
                     /note="pBR322 origin, forward primer"
     primer_bind     5726..5743
                     /label=L4440
                     /note="L4440 vector, forward primer"
     protein_bind    5860..5881
                     /label=CAP binding site
                     /bound_moiety="E. coli catabolite activator protein"
                     /note="CAP binding activates transcription in the presence
                     of cAMP."
     promoter        5896..5926
                     /label=lac promoter
                     /note="promoter for the E. coli lac operon"
     protein_bind    5934..5950
                     /label=lac operator
                     /bound_moiety="lac repressor encoded by lacI"
                     /note="The lac repressor binds to the lac operator to
                     inhibit transcription in E. coli. This inhibition can be
                     relieved by adding lactose or
                     isopropyl-beta-D-thiogalactopyranoside (IPTG)."
     primer_bind     5939..5961
                     /label=M13/pUC Reverse
                     /note="In lacZ gene"
     primer_bind     5958..5974
                     /label=M13 rev
                     /note="common sequencing primer, one of multiple similar
                     variants"
     primer_bind     5958..5974
                     /label=M13 Reverse
                     /note="In lacZ gene. Also called M13-rev"
     primer_bind     5993..6013
                     /label=T3
                     /note="T3 promoter, forward primer"
     promoter        5995..6013
                     /label=T3 promoter
                     /note="promoter for bacteriophage T3 RNA polymerase"
     promoter        6041..6267
                     /label=RSV promoter
                     /note="Rous sarcoma virus enhancer/promoter"
     LTR             6268..6448
                     /label=5' LTR (truncated)
                     /note="truncated 5' long terminal repeat (LTR) from HIV-1"
     misc_feature    6495..6620
                     /label=HIV-1 Psi
                     /note="packaging signal of human immunodeficiency virus
                     type 1"
     misc_feature    7113..7346
                     /label=RRE
                     /note="The Rev response element (RRE) of HIV-1 allows for
                     Rev-dependent mRNA export from the nucleus to the
                     cytoplasm."
     CDS             7531..7575
                     /codon_start=1
                     /product="antigenic peptide corresponding to amino acids
                     655 to 669 of the HIV envelope protein gp41 (Lutje Hulsik
                     et al., 2013)"
                     /label=gp41 peptide
                     /note="recognized by the 2H10 single-chain llama nanobody"
                     /translation="KNEQELLELDKWASL"
     promoter        7753..7993
                     /label=U6 promoter
                     /note="RNA polymerase III promoter for human U6 snRNA"
     primer_bind     7753..7773
                     /label=hU6-F
                     /note="Human U6 promoter, forward primer"
     primer_bind     7924..7943
                     /label=LKO.1 5'
                     /note="Human U6 promoter, forward primer"
     misc_RNA        8023..8098
                     /label=gRNA scaffold
                     /note="guide RNA scaffold for the Streptococcus pyogenes
                     CRISPR/Cas9 system"
     misc_feature    8154..8271
                     /label=cPPT/CTS
                     /note="central polypurine tract and central termination
                     sequence of HIV-1"
ORIGIN
        1 cccgggtgca aagatggata aagttttaaa cagagaggaa tctttgcagc taatggacct
       61 tctaggtctt gaaaggagtg ggaattggct ccggtgcccg tcagtgggca gagcgcacat
      121 cgcccacagt ccccgagaag ttggggggag gggtcggcaa ttgatccggt gcctagagaa
      181 ggtggcgcgg ggtaaactgg gaaagtgatg tcgtgtactg gctccgcctt tttcccgagg
      241 gtgggggaga accgtatata agtgcagtag tcgccgtgaa cgttcttttt cgcaacgggt
      301 ttgccgccag aacacaggta agtgccgtgt gtggttcccg cgggcctggc ctctttacgg
      361 gttatggccc ttgcgtgcct tgaattactt ccacctggct gcagtacgtg attcttgatc
      421 ccgagcttcg ggttggaagt gggtgggaga gttcgaggcc ttgcgcttaa ggagcccctt
      481 cgcctcgtgc ttgagttgag gcctggcctg ggcgctgggg ccgccgcgtg cgaatctggt
      541 ggcaccttcg cgcctgtctc gctgctttcg ataagtctct agccatttaa aatttttgat
      601 gacctgctgc gacgcttttt ttctggcaag atagtcttgt aaatgcgggc caagatctgc
      661 acactggtat ttcggttttt ggggccgcgg gcggcgacgg ggcccgtgcg tcccagcgca
      721 catgttcggc gaggcggggc ctgcgagcgc ggccaccgag aatcggacgg gggtagtctc
      781 aagctggccg gcctgctctg gtgcctggcc tcgcgccgcc gtgtatcgcc ccgccctggg
      841 cggcaaggct ggcccggtcg gcaccagttg cgtgagcgga aagatggccg cttcccggcc
      901 ctgctgcagg gagctcaaaa tggaggacgc ggcgctcggg agagcgggcg ggtgagtcac
      961 ccacacaaag gaaaagggcc tttccgtcct cagccgtcgc ttcatgtgac tccacggagt
     1021 accgggcgcc gtccaggcac ctcgattagt tctcgagctt ttggagtacg tcgtctttag
     1081 gttgggggga ggggttttat gcgatggagt ttccccacac tgagtgggtg gagactgaag
     1141 ttaggccagc ttggcacttg atgtaattct ccttggaatt tgcccttttt gagtttggat
     1201 cttggttcat tctcaagcct cagacagtgg ttcaaagttt ttttcttcca tttcaggtgt
     1261 cgtgacgtac ggccaccatg accgagtaca agcccacggt gcgcctcgcc acccgcgacg
     1321 acgtccccag ggccgtacgc accctcgccg ccgcgttcgc cgactacccc gccacgcgcc
     1381 acaccgtcga tccggaccgc cacatcgagc gggtcaccga gctgcaagaa ctcttcctca
     1441 cgcgcgtcgg gctcgacatc ggcaaggtgt gggtcgcgga cgacggcgcc gccgtggcgg
     1501 tctggaccac gccggagagc gtcgaagcgg gggcggtgtt cgccgagatc ggcccgcgca
     1561 tggccgagtt gagcggttcc cggctggccg cgcagcaaca gatggaaggc ctcctggcgc
     1621 cgcaccggcc caaggagccc gcgtggttcc tggccaccgt cggagtctcg cccgaccacc
     1681 agggcaaggg tctgggcagc gccgtcgtgc tccccggagt ggaggcggcc gagcgcgccg
     1741 gggtgcccgc cttcctggag acctccgcgc cccgcaacct ccccttctac gagcggctcg
     1801 gcttcaccgt caccgccgac gtcgaggtgc ccgaaggacc gcgcacctgg tgcatgaccc
     1861 gcaagcccgg tgcctgaacg cgttaagtcg acaatcaacc tctggattac aaaatttgtg
     1921 aaagattgac tggtattctt aactatgttg ctccttttac gctatgtgga tacgctgctt
     1981 taatgccttt gtatcatgct attgcttccc gtatggcttt cattttctcc tccttgtata
     2041 aatcctggtt gctgtctctt tatgaggagt tgtggcccgt tgtcaggcaa cgtggcgtgg
     2101 tgtgcactgt gtttgctgac gcaaccccca ctggttgggg cattgccacc acctgtcagc
     2161 tcctttccgg gactttcgct ttccccctcc ctattgccac ggcggaactc atcgccgcct
     2221 gccttgcccg ctgctggaca ggggctcggc tgttgggcac tgacaattcc gtggtgttgt
     2281 cggggaaatc atcgtccttt ccttggctgc tcgcctgtgt tgccacctgg attctgcgcg
     2341 ggacgtcctt ctgctacgtc ccttcggccc tcaatccagc ggaccttcct tcccgcggcc
     2401 tgctgccggc tctgcggcct cttccgcgtc ttcgccttcg ccctcagacg agtcggatct
     2461 ccctttgggc cgcctccccg cgtcgacttt aagaccaatg acttacaagg cagctgtaga
     2521 tcttagccac tttttaaaag aaaagggggg actggaaggg ctaattcact cccaacgaag
     2581 acaagatctg ctttttgctt gtactgggtc tctctggtta gaccagatct gagcctggga
     2641 gctctctggc taactaggga acccactgct taagcctcaa taaagcttgc cttgagtgct
     2701 tcaagtagtg tgtgcccgtc tgttgtgtga ctctggtaac tagagatccc tcagaccctt
     2761 ttagtcagtg tggaaaatct ctagcagtac gtatagtagt tcatgtcatc ttattattca
     2821 gtatttataa cttgcaaaga aatgaatatc agagagtgag aggaacttgt ttattgcagc
     2881 ttataatggt tacaaataaa gcaatagcat cacaaatttc acaaataaag catttttttc
     2941 actgcattct agttgtggtt tgtccaaact catcaatgta tcttatcatg tctggctcta
     3001 gctatcccgc ccctaactcc gcccatcccg cccctaactc cgcccagttc cgcccattct
     3061 ccgccccatg gctgactaat tttttttatt tatgcagagg ccgaggccgc ctcggcctct
     3121 gagctattcc agaagtagtg aggaggcttt tttggaggcc tagggacgta cccaattcgc
     3181 cctatagtga gtcgtattac gcgcgctcac tggccgtcgt tttacaacgt cgtgactggg
     3241 aaaaccctgg cgttacccaa cttaatcgcc ttgcagcaca tccccctttc gccagctggc
     3301 gtaatagcga agaggcccgc accgatcgcc cttcccaaca gttgcgcagc ctgaatggcg
     3361 aatgggnnnn nnnnnnnnnn nnnnnnnnnn nnnnnnnnnn nnnnnnnnnn nnnnnnnnnn
     3421 nnnnnnnnnn nnnnnnnnnn nnnnnnnnnn nnnnnnnnnn nnnnnnnnnn nnnnnnnnnn
     3481 nnnnnnnnnn cnnnnnnnnn nnnnnnnnnn nnnnnnnnnn nnnnnnnnnn nnnnnnnnnn
     3541 nnnnnnnnnn nnnnnnnnnn nnnnnnnnnn nnnnnnnnnn nnannnnnnn nnnnnnnnnn
     3601 nnnnnnnnnn nnnnnnnnnn nnnnnnnnnn nncctttgac gttggagtcc acgttcttta
     3661 atagtggact cttgttccaa actggaacaa cactcaaccc tatctcggtc tattcttttg
     3721 atttataagg gattttgccg atttcggcct attggttaaa aaatgagctg atttaacaaa
     3781 aatttaacgc gaattttaac aaaatattaa cgcttacaat ttaggtggca cttttcgggg
     3841 aaatgtgcgc ggaaccccta tttgtttatt tttctaaata cattcaaata tgtatccgct
     3901 catgagacaa taaccctgat aaatgcttca ataatattga aaaaggaaga gtatgagtat
     3961 tcaacatttc cgtgtcgccc ttattccctt ttttgcggca ttttgccttc ctgtttttgc
     4021 tcacccagaa acgctggtga aagtaaaaga tgctgaagat cagttgggtg cacgagtggg
     4081 ttacatcgaa ctggatctca acagcggtaa gatccttgag agttttcgcc ccgaagaacg
     4141 ttttccaatg atgagcactt ttaaagttct gctatgtggc gcggtattat cccgtattga
     4201 cgccgggcaa gagcaactcg gtcgccgcat acactattct cagaatgact tggttgagta
     4261 ctcaccagtc acagaaaagc atcttacgga tggcatgaca gtaagagaat tatgcagtgc
     4321 tgccataacc atgagtgata acactgcggc caacttactt ctgacaacga tcggaggacc
     4381 gaaggagcta accgcttttt tgcacaacat gggggatcat gtaactcgcc ttgatcgttg
     4441 ggaaccggag ctgaatgaag ccataccaaa cgacgagcgt gacaccacga tgcctgtagc
     4501 aatggcaaca acgttgcgca aactattaac tggcgaacta cttactctag cttcccggca
     4561 acaattaata gactggatgg aggcggataa agttgcagga ccacttctgc gctcggccct
     4621 tccggctggc tggtttattg ctgataaatc tggagccggt gagcgtgggt ctcgcggtat
     4681 cattgcagca ctggggccag atggtaagcc ctcccgtatc gtagttatct acacgacggg
     4741 gagtcaggca actatggatg aacgaaatag acagatcgct gagataggtg cctcactgat
     4801 taagcattgg taactgtcag accaagttta ctcatatata ctttagattg atttaaaact
     4861 tcatttttaa tttaaaagga tctaggtgaa gatccttttt gataatctca tgaccaaaat
     4921 cccttaacgt gagttttcgt tccactgagc gtcagacccc gtagaaaaga tcaaaggatc
     4981 ttcttgagat cctttttttc tgcgcgtaat ctgctgcttg caaacaaaaa aaccaccgct
     5041 accagcggtg gtttgtttgc cggatcaaga gctaccaact ctttttccga aggtaactgg
     5101 cttcagcaga gcgcagatac caaatactgt tcttctagtg tagccgtagt taggccacca
     5161 cttcaagaac tctgtagcac cgcctacata cctcgctctg ctaatcctgt taccagtggc
     5221 tgctgccagt ggcgataagt cgtgtcttac cgggttggac tcaagacgat agttaccgga
     5281 taaggcgcag cggtcgggct gaacgggggg ttcgtgcaca cagcccagct tggagcgaac
     5341 gacctacacc gaactgagat acctacagcg tgagctatga gaaagcgcca cgcttcccga
     5401 agggagaaag gcggacaggt atccggtaag cggcagggtc ggaacaggag agcgcacgag
     5461 ggagcttcca gggggaaacg cctggtatct ttatagtcct gtcgggtttc gccacctctg
     5521 acttgagcgt cgatttttgt gatgctcgtc aggggggcgg agcctatgga aaaacgccag
     5581 caacgcggcc tttttacggt tcctggcctt ttgctggcct tttgctcaca tgttctttcc
     5641 tgcgttatcc cctgattctg tggataaccg tattaccgcc tttgagtgag ctgataccgc
     5701 tcgccgcagc cgaacgaccg agcgcagcga gtcagtgagc gaggaagcgg aagagcgccc
     5761 aatacgcaaa ccgcctctcc ccgcgcgttg gccgattcat taatgcagct ggcacgacag
     5821 gtttcccgac tggaaagcgg gcagtgagcg caacgcaatt aatgtgagtt agctcactca
     5881 ttaggcaccc caggctttac actttatgct tccggctcgt atgttgtgtg gaattgtgag
     5941 cggataacaa tttcacacag gaaacagcta tgaccatgat tacgccaagc gcgcaattaa
     6001 ccctcactaa agggaacaaa agctggagct gcaagcttaa tgtagtctta tgcaatactc
     6061 ttgtagtctt gcaacatggt aacgatgagt tagcaacatg ccttacaagg agagaaaaag
     6121 caccgtgcat gccgattggt ggaagtaagg tggtacgatc gtgccttatt aggaaggcaa
     6181 cagacgggtc tgacatggat tggacgaacc actgaattgc cgcattgcag agatattgta
     6241 tttaagtgcc tagctcgata cataaacggg tctctctggt tagaccagat ctgagcctgg
     6301 gagctctctg gctaactagg gaacccactg cttaagcctc aataaagctt gccttgagtg
     6361 cttcaagtag tgtgtgcccg tctgttgtgt gactctggta actagagatc cctcagaccc
     6421 ttttagtcag tgtggaaaat ctctagcagt ggcgcccgaa cagggacttg aaagcgaaag
     6481 ggaaaccaga ggagctctct cgacgcagga ctcggcttgc tgaagcgcgc acggcaagag
     6541 gcgaggggcg gcgactggtg agtacgccaa aaattttgac tagcggaggc tagaaggaga
     6601 gagatgggtg cgagagcgtc agtattaagc gggggagaat tagatcgcga tgggaaaaaa
     6661 ttcggttaag gccaggggga aagaaaaaat ataaattaaa acatatagta tgggcaagca
     6721 gggagctaga acgattcgca gttaatcctg gcctgttaga aacatcagaa ggctgtagac
     6781 aaatactggg acagctacaa ccatcccttc agacaggatc agaagaactt agatcattat
     6841 ataatacagt agcaaccctc tattgtgtgc atcaaaggat agagataaaa gacaccaagg
     6901 aagctttaga caagatagag gaagagcaaa acaaaagtaa gaccaccgca cagcaagcgg
     6961 ccgctgatct tcagacctgg aggaggagat atgagggaca attggagaag tgaattatat
     7021 aaatataaag tagtaaaaat tgaaccatta ggagtagcac ccaccaaggc aaagagaaga
     7081 gtggtgcaga gagaaaaaag agcagtggga ataggagctt tgttccttgg gttcttggga
     7141 gcagcaggaa gcactatggg cgcagcgtca atgacgctga cggtacaggc cagacaatta
     7201 ttgtctggta tagtgcagca gcagaacaat ttgctgaggg ctattgaggc gcaacagcat
     7261 ctgttgcaac tcacagtctg gggcatcaag cagctccagg caagaatcct ggctgtggaa
     7321 agatacctaa aggatcaaca gctcctgggg atttggggtt gctctggaaa actcatttgc
     7381 accactgctg tgccttggaa tgctagttgg agtaataaat ctctggaaca gatttggaat
     7441 cacacgacct ggatggagtg ggacagagaa attaacaatt acacaagctt aatacactcc
     7501 ttaattgaag aatcgcaaaa ccagcaagaa aagaatgaac aagaattatt ggaattagat
     7561 aaatgggcaa gtttgtggaa ttggtttaac ataacaaatt ggctgtggta tataaaatta
     7621 ttcataatga tagtaggagg cttggtaggt ttaagaatag tttttgctgt actttctata
     7681 gtgaatagag ttaggcaggg atattcacca ttatcgtttc agacccacct cccaaccccg
     7741 aggggaccca gagagggcct atttcccatg attccttcat atttgcatat acgatacaag
     7801 gctgttagag agataattag aattaatttg actgtaaaca caaagatatt agtacaaaat
     7861 acgtgacgta gaaagtaata atttcttggg tagtttgcag ttttaaaatt atgttttaaa
     7921 atggactatc atatgcttac cgtaacttga aagtatttcg atttcttggc tttatatatc
     7981 ttgtggaaag gacgaaacac cgtggattgt tatggagtac tggttttaga gctagaaata
     8041 gcaagttaaa ataaggctag tccgttatca acttgaaaaa gtggcaccga gtcggtgctt
     8101 ttttaagctt ggcgtaacta gatcttgaga caaatggcag tattcatcca caattttaaa
     8161 agaaaagggg ggattggggg gtacagtgca ggggaaagaa tagtagacat aatagcaaca
     8221 gacatacaaa ctaaagaatt acaaaaacaa attacaaaaa ttcaaaattt tcgggtttat
     8281 tacagggaca gcagagatcc actttggcgc cggctcgagg ggg
//
