[The description below was written by a language model from this plasmid's Addgene catalogue record and the feature table of its GenBank file.]
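Description:
STK3 gRNA (BRDN0001147084) is a third-generation lentiviral guide RNA plasmid built on the lentiGuide-Puro backbone, carrying a single guide directed against human STK3 (also known as MST2 or KRS1). The 8.3 kb circular plasmid is maintained in E. coli through a high-copy ColE1/pUC-type origin with ampicillin resistance (bla). It also contains an f1 origin and an SV40 origin, along with backbone remnants such as lac, T7 and T3 promoter elements.

The lentiviral transfer cassette begins with an RSV promoter fused to a truncated HIV-1 5' LTR, which makes genomic RNA production in packaging cells independent of Tat. This is followed by the Psi packaging signal and the Rev response element for nuclear export of the unspliced genome. A human U6 RNA polymerase III promoter drives the STK3-specific spacer fused to the Streptococcus pyogenes Cas9 gRNA scaffold. Next come the cPPT/CTS element, which aids nuclear import of the proviral DNA, and an EF-1-alpha promoter with its intron A expressing puromycin N-acetyltransferase for selection of transduced mammalian cells. A WPRE enhances transcript stability and expression, and the self-inactivating Delta-U3 3' LTR disables LTR promoter activity after integration. An SV40 poly(A) signal lies downstream of it.

The plasmid does not encode Cas9, so it is meant for cells that already express the nuclease or for use alongside a separate Cas9 lentivirus. The guide was designed against several STK3 reference transcripts and belongs to a human kinome gRNA collection, supporting knockout of this kinase gene individually or in screening contexts.
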