Addgene plasmid #75975: STK3 gRNA (BRDN0001147084)
Purpose: 3rd generation lentiviral gRNA plasmid targeting human STK3
Depositing lab: John Doench & David Root. Depositing organization: Broad Institute. Publication: Optimized sgRNA design to maximize activity and minimize off-target effects of CRISPR-Cas9. Doench JG, Fusi N, Sullender M, Hegde M, Vaimberg EW, Donovan KF, Smith I, Tothova Z, Wilen C, Orchard R, Virgin HW, Listgarten J, Root DE. Nat Biotechnol. 2016 Jan 18. doi: 10.1038/nbt.3437. PubMed 26780180.
Backbone
  Vector backbone: lentiGuide-Puro
  Backbone manufacturer: Zhang Lab (Addgene plasmid # 52963)
  Vector type: Mammalian Expression, Lentiviral, CRISPR
  Selectable markers: Puromycin
Growth in bacteria
  Bacterial resistance: Ampicillin, 100 μg/mL
  Growth temperature: 37°C
  Growth strain: DH5alpha
  Copy number: High Copy
Gene/Insert
  Gene/Insert name: STK3 (alt names: STK3; NM_001256312.1)
  gRNA/shRNA sequence: TGGATTGTTATGGAGTACTG
  Species: H. sapiens (human)
  Entrez Gene: STK3 (a.k.a. KRS1, MST2)
  Promoter: hU6
  Cloning method: Unknown
  Sequencing primers: 5′ U6-F; 3′ pS2-R
Terms and licenses: Academic/Nonprofit Terms; Industry Terms: Not Available to Industry
Depositor comments: The gRNA was designed to target the following Genbank reference sequence(s): NM_001256312.1,NM_001256313.1,NM_006281.3. Note that this plasmid does NOT contain Cas9. It should be used in conjunction with lentiCas9-Blast (Addgene #52962) or otherwise with cell lines already expressing Cas9. Browse the full kinome gRNA library at http://www.addgene.org/pooled-library/broadgpp-human-kinome/ or visit http://www.broadinstitute.org/rnai/public/ for detailed protocols and information.
How to cite: STK3 gRNA (BRDN0001147084) was a gift from John Doench & David Root (Addgene plasmid # 75975 ; http://n2t.net/addgene:75975 ; RRID:Addgene_75975)
