>Addgene plasmid #75975 | STK3 gRNA (BRDN0001147084) | depositor partial sequence | sequence record 143435 | Target Sequence
TGGATTGTTATGGAGTACTG
