>Addgene plasmid #75975 | STK3 gRNA (BRDN0001147084) | addgene partial sequence | sequence record 184937 | hU6-F
CGTGACGTAGAAAGTAATAATTTCTTGGGTAGTTTGCAGTTTTAAAATTATGTTTTAAAATGGACTATCA
TATGCTTACCGTAACTTGAAAGTATTTCGATTTCTTGGCTTTATATATCTTGTGGAAAGGACGAAACACC
GTGGATTGTTATGGAGTACTGGTTTTAGAGCTAGAAATAGCAAGTTAAAATAAGGCTAGTCCGTTATCAA
CTTGAAAAAGTGGCACCGAGTCGGTGCTTTTTTAAGCTTGGCGTAACTAGATCTTGAGACAAATGGCAGT
ATTCATCCACAATTTTAAAAGAAAAGGGGGGATTGGGGGGTACAGTGCAGGGGAAAGAATAGTAGACATA
ATAGCAACAGACATACAAACTAAAGAATTACAAAAACAAATTACAAAAATTCAAAATTTTCGGGTTTATT
ACAGGGACAGCAGAGATCCACTTTGGCGCCGGCTCGAGGGGGCCCGGGTGCAAAGATGGATAAAGTTTTA
AACAGAGAGGAATCTTTGCAGCTAATGGACCTTCTAGGTCTTGAAAGGAGTGGGAATTGGCTCCGGTGCC
CGTCAGTGGG
